>Addgene plasmid #85216 | Banshee-ShCit-A | addgene full sequence | sequence record 171277 | Addgene NGS Result
GAACGCTGACGTCATCAACCCGCTCCAAGGAATCGCGGGCCCAGTGTCACTAGGCGGGAACACCCAGCGC
GCGTGCGCCCTGGCAGGAAGATGGCTGTGAGGGACAGGGGAGTGGCGCCCTGCAATATTTGCATGTCGCT
ATGTGTTCTGGGAAATCACCATAAACGTGAAATGTCTTTGGATTTGGGAATCTTATAAGTTCTGTATGAG
ACCACAGATCTGACGACATGCACCATGCTGTTCAAGAGACAGCATGGTGCATGTCGTCTTTTTAAGCTTG
GATCAAGGTCAGAAACAGAGAGACAGCAGAATATGGGCCAAACAGGATATCTGTGGTAAGCAGTTCCTGC
CCCGGCTCAGGGCCAAGAACAGTTGGAACAGCAGAATATGGGCCAAACAGGATATCTGTGGTAAGCAGTT
CCTGCCCCGGCTCAGGGCCAAGAACAGATGGTCCCCAGATGCGGTCCCGCCCTCAGCAGTTTCTAGAGAA
CCATCAGATGTTTCCAGGGTGCCCCAAGGACCTGAAATGACCCTGTGCCTTATTTGAACTAACCAATCAG
TTCGCTTCTCGCTTCTGTTCGCGCGCTTCTGCTCCCCGAGCTCAATAAAAGAGCCCACAACCCCTCACTC
GGCGCGCCAGTCCTCCGATAGACTGCGTCGCCCGGGTACCCGTGTTCTCAATAAACCCTCTTGCAGTTGC
ATCCGACTCGTGGTCTCGCTGTTCCTTGGGAGGGTCTCCTCTGAGTGATTGACTACCCGTCAGCGGGGGT
CTTTCAGTTTCTCCCACCTACACAGGTCTCACTAACATTCCTGATGTGCCGCAGGGACTCCGTCAGCCCG
GTTTTTGTTTATAATAAAATGCAAGAACAGTGTTCCCTTCAAGCCAGACTACATCCTGACTCTCGGCTTT
ATAAAAGAATGTTGAAGGGCTCTGTGGACTATCTGCCACACGACTTTTAAGATTTTTATGCCTCCTGGAT
GAGGGATTTAGTCAATCTATCCTCGTCTATTTTGCTGGCTTCTCCGTATTTTAAATTTCTAGTTTGCACT
CCCTTCCTGAGAGCACGGCGATTGCAGAGTAGTTAATACTCTGAGGGCAGGCTTCTGTGAAAAGGTTGCC
TGGGCTCAGTGTGAGATTTTGCCATAAAAAGGGGTCCTGCCCCTGTGTACAGACAGATCCACTAGTTCTA
GAGCGGCCGCCACCGCGGTGGAGCTCCAGCTTTTGTTCCCTTTAGTGAGGGTTAATTTCGAGCTTGGCGT
AATCATGGTCATAGCTGTTTCCTGTGTGAAATTGTTATCCGCTCACAATTCCACACAACATACGAGCCGG
AAGCATAAAGTGTAAAGCCTGGGGTGCCTAATGAGTGAGCTAACTCACATTAATTGCGTTGCGCTCACTG
CCCGCTTTCCAGTCGGGAAACCTGTCGTGCCAGCTGCATTAATGAATCGGCCAACGCGCGGGGAGAGGCG
GTTTGCGTATTGGGCGCTCTTCCGCTTCCTCGCTCACTGACTCGCTGCGCTCGGTCGTTCGGCTGCGGCG
AGCGGTATCAGCTCACTCAAAGGCGGTAATACGGTTATCCACAGAATCAGGGGATAACGCAGGAAAGAAC
ATGTGAGCAAAAGGCCAGCAAAAGGCCAGGAACCGTAAAAAGGCCGCGTTGCTGGCGTTTTTCCATAGGC
TCCGCCCCCCTGACGAGCATCACAAAAATCGACGCTCAAGTCAGAGGTGGCGAAACCCGACAGGACTATA
AAGATACCAGGCGTTTCCCCCTGGAAGCTCCCTCGTGCGCTCTCCTGTTCCGACCCTGCCGCTTACCGGA
TACCTGTCCGCCTTTCTCCCTTCGGGAAGCGTGGCGCTTTCTCATAGCTCACGCTGTAGGTATCTCAGTT
CGGTGTAGGTCGTTCGCTCCAAGCTGGGCTGTGTGCACGAACCCCCCGTTCAGCCCGACCGCTGCGCCTT
ATCCGGTAACTATCGTCTTGAGTCCAACCCGGTAAGACACGACTTATCGCCACTGGCAGCAGCCACTGGT
AACAGGATTAGCAGAGCGAGGTATGTAGGCGGTGCTACAGAGTTCTTGAAGTGGTGGCCTAACTACGGCT
ACACTAGAAGAACAGTATTTGGTATCTGCGCTCTGCTGAAGCCAGTTACCTTCGGAAAAAGAGTTGGTAG
CTCTTGATCCGGCAAACAAACCACCGCTGGTAGCGGTGGTTTTTTTGTTTGCAAGCAGCAGATTACGCGC
AGAAAAAAAGGATCTCAAGAAGATCCTTTGATCTTTTCTACGGGGTCTGACGCTCAGTGGAACGAAAACT
CACGTTAAGGGATTTTGGTCATGAGATTATCAAAAAGGATCTTCACCTAGATCCTTTTAAATTAAAAATG
AAGTTTTAAATCAATCTAAAGTATATATGAGTAAACTTGGTCTGACAGTTACCAATGCTTAATCAGTGAG
GCACCTATCTCAGCGATCTGTCTATTTCGTTCATCCATAGTTGCCTGACTCCCCGTCGTGTAGATAACTA
CGATACGGGAGGGCTTACCATCTGGCCCCAGTGCTGCAATGATACCGCGAGACCCACGCTCACCGGCTCC
AGATTTATCAGCAATAAACCAGCCAGCCGGAAGGGCCGAGCGCAGAAGTGGTCCTGCAACTTTATCCGCC
TCCATCCAGTCTATTAATTGTTGCCGGGAAGCTAGAGTAAGTAGTTCGCCAGTTAATAGTTTGCGCAACG
TTGTTGCCATTGCTACAGGCATCGTGGTGTCACGCTCGTCGTTTGGTATGGCTTCATTCAGCTCCGGTTC
CCAACGATCAAGGCGAGTTACATGATCCCCCATGTTGTGCAAAAAAGCGGTTAGCTCCTTCGGTCCTCCG
ATCGTTGTCAGAAGTAAGTTGGCCGCAGTGTTATCACTCATGGTTATGGCAGCACTGCATAATTCTCTTA
CTGTCATGCCATCCGTAAGATGCTTTTCTGTGACTGGTGAGTACTCAACCAAGTCATTCTGAGAATAGTG
TATGCGGCGACCGAGTTGCTCTTGCCCGGCGTCAATACGGGATAATACCGCGCCACATAGCAGAACTTTA
AAAGTGCTCATCATTGGAAAACGTTCTTCGGGGCGAAAACTCTCAAGGATCTTACCGCTGTTGAGATCCA
GTTCGATGTAACCCACTCGTGCACCCAACTGATCTTCAGCATCTTTTACTTTCACCAGCGTTTCTGGGTG
AGCAAAAACAGGAAGGCAAAATGCCGCAAAAAAGGGAATAAGGGCGACACGGAAATGTTGAATACTCATA
CTCTTCCTTTTTCAATATTATTGAAGCATTTATCAGGGTTATTGTCTCATGAGCGGATACATATTTGAAT
GTATTTAGAAAAATAAACAAATAGGGGTTCCGCGCACATTTCCCCGAAAAGTGCCACCTAAATTGTAAGC
GTTAATATTTTGTTAAAATTCGCGTTAAATTTTTGTTAAATCAGCTCATTTTTTAACCAATAGGCCGAAA
TCGGCAAAATCCCTTATAAATCAAAAGAATAGACCGAGATAGGGT
[37 nt withheld, positions 3546-3582]
AAAGAACGTGGACTCCAACGTCAAAGG
[49 nt withheld, positions 3610-3658]
T
[91 nt withheld, positions 3660-3750]
G
[124 nt withheld, positions 3752-3875]
CCCATTCGCCATTCAGGCTGCGCAACTGTTGGGAAGGGCGATCGGTGCGGGCCTCTTCGCTATTACGCCA
GCTGGCGAAAGGGGGATGTGCTGCAAGGCGATTAAGTTGGGTAACGCCAGGGTTTTCCCAGTCACGACGT
TGTAAAACGACGGCCAGTGAATTGTAATACGACTCACTATAGGGCGAATTGGGTACCGGGCCCCCCCGCC
GCGGCCCTTCCGTTTCTTTGCTTTTGAAAGACCCCACCCGTAGGTGGCAAGCTAGCTTAAGTAACGCCAC
TTTGCAAGGCATGGAAAAATACATAACTGAGAATAGAAAAGTTCAGATCAAGGTCAGGAACAAAGAAACA
GCTGAATACCAAACAGGATATCTGTGGTAAGCGGTTCCTGCCCCGGCTCAGGGCCAAGAACAGATGAGAC
AGCTGAGTGATGGGCCAAACAGGATATCTGTGGTAAGCAGTTCCTGCCCCGGCTCGGGGCCAAGAACAGA
TGGTCCCCAGATGCGGTCCAGCCCTCAGCAGTTTCTAGTGAATCATCAGATGTTTCCAGGGTGCCCCAAG
GACCTGAAAATGACCCTGTACCTTATTTGAACTAACCAATCAGTTCGCTTCTCGCTTCTGTTCGCGCGCT
TCCGCTCTCCGAGCTCAATAAAAGAGCCCACAACCCCTCACTCGGCGCGCCAGTCTTCCGATAGACTGCG
TCGCCCGGGTACCCGTATTCCCAATAAAGCCTCTTGCTGTTTGCATCCGAATCGTGGACTCGCTGATCCT
TGGGAGGGTCTCCTCAGATTGATTGACTGCCCACCTCGGGGGTCTTTCATTTGGAGGTTCCACCGAGATT
TGGAGACCCCTGCCCAGGGACCACCGACCCCCCCGCCGGGAGGTAAGCTGGCCAGCGGTCGTTTCGTGTC
TGTCTCTGTCTTTGTGCGTGTTTGTGCCGGCATCTAATGTTTGCGCCTGCGTCTGTACTAGTTAGCTAAC
TAGCTCTGTATCTGGCGGACCCGTGGTGGAACTGACGAGTTCTGAACACCCGGCCGCAACCCTGGGAGAC
GTCCCAGGGACTTTGGGGGCCGTTTTTGTGGCCCGACCTGAGGAAGGGAGTCGATGTGGAATCCGACCCC
GTCAGGATATGTGGTTCTGGTAGGAGACGAGAACCTAAAACAGTTCCCGCCTCCGTCTGAATTTTTGCTT
TCGGTTTGGAACCGAAGCCGCGCGTCTTGTCTGCTGCAGCGCTGCAGCATCGTTCTGTGTTGTCTCTGTC
TGACTGTGTTTCTGTATTTGTCTGAAAATTAGGGCCAGACTGTTACCACTCCCTTAAGTTTGACCTTAGG
TCACTGGAAAGATGTCGAGCGGATCGCTCACAACCAGTCGGTAGATGTCAAGAAGAGACGTTGGGTTACC
TTCTGCTCTGCAGAATGGCCAACCTTTAACGTCGGATGGCCGCGAGACGGCACCTTTAACCGAGACCTCA
TCACCCAGGTTAAGATCAAGGTCTTTTCACCTGGCCCGCATGGACACCCAGACCAGGTCCCCTACATCGT
GACCTGGGAAGCCTTGGCTTTTGACCCCCCTCCCTGGGTCAAGCCCTTTGTACACCCTAAGCCTCCGCCT
CCTCTTCCTCCATCCGCCCCGTCTCTCCCCCTTGAACCTCCTCGTTCGACCCCGCCTCGATCCTCCCTTT
ATCCAGCCCTCACTCCTTCTCTAGGCGCCGGAATTCTGCAGTCGACGGTACCGCGGGCCCGGGATCCACC
GGTCGCCACCATGGTGAGCAAGGGCGAGGAGCTGTTCACCGGGGTGGTGCCCATCCTGGTCGAGCTGGAC
GGCGACGTAAACGGCCACAAGTTCAGCGTGTCCGGCGAGGGCGAGGGCGATGCCACCTACGGCAAGCTGA
CCCTGAAGTTCATCTGCACCACCGGCAAGCTGCCCGTGCCCTGGCCCACCCTCGTGACCACCCTGACCTA
CGGCGTGCAGTGCTTCAGCCGCTACCCCGACCACATGAAGCAGCACGACTTCTTCAAGTCCGCCATGCCC
GAAGGCTACGTCCAGGAGCGCACCATCTTCTTCAAGGACGACGGCAACTACAAGACCCGCGCCGAGGTGA
AGTTCGAGGGCGACACCCTGGTGAACCGCATCGAGCTGAAGGGCATCGACTTCAAGGAGGACGGCAACAT
CCTGGGGCACAAGCTGGAGTACAACTACAACAGCCACAACGTCTATATCATGGCCGACAAGCAGAAGAAC
GGCATCAAGGTGAACTTCAAGATCCGCCACAACATCGAGGACGGCAGCGTGCAGCTCGCCGACCACTACC
AGCAGAACACCCCCATCGGCGACGGCCCCGTGCTGCTGCCCGACAACCACTACCTGAGCACCCAGTCCGC
CCTGAGCAAAGACCCCAACGAGAAGCGCGATCACATGGTCCTGCTGGAGTTCGTGACCGCCGCCGGGATC
ACTCTCGGCATGGACGAGCTGTACAAGTAAAGCGGCCCATGGCGATGCCTGCTTGCCGAATATCATGGTG
GAAAATGGCCGCTTTTCTGGATTCATCGACTGTGGCCGGCTGGGTGTGGCGGACCGCTATCAGGACATAG
CGTTGGCTACCCGTGATATTGCTGAAGAGCTTGGCGGCGAATGGGCTGACCGCTTCCTCGTGCTTTACGG
TATCGCCGCTCCCGATTCGCAGCGCATCGCCTTCTATCGCCTTCTTGACGAGTTCTTCTGAGCGGGACTC
TGGGGTTCGGTAGTCGACGGATCCTCTAGACGCGTCTCGAGTCGACGGTATCGATTAGTCCAATTTGTTA
AAGACAGGATATCAGTGGTCCAGGCTCTAGTTTTGACTCAACAATATCACAGCTGAAGCCTATAGAGTAC
GAGCCATAGATAGAATAAAAGATTTTATTTAGTCTCCAGAAAAAGGGGGGAATGAAAGATCC
Features (pLannotate 1.2.2; 21 found; start..end, strand, type, name):
      1..215     +  promoter       H1 promoter: human H1 RNA promoter
    309..776     +  LTR            LTR: long terminal repeat from Moloney murine leukemia virus
   1176..1216    -  misc_feature   MCS (fragment): pBluescript multiple cloning site
   1229..1247    -  promoter       T3 promoter: promoter for bacteriophage T3 RNA polymerase
   1292..1308    -  protein_bind   lac operator: The lac repressor binds to the lac operator to inhibit transcription in E. coli. This inhibition can be relieved by adding lactose or isopropyl-β-D-thiogalactopyranoside (IPTG). lac repressor encoded by lacI
   1316..1346    -  promoter       lac promoter: promoter for the E. coli lac operon
   1361..1382    -  protein_bind   CAP binding site: CAP binding activates transcription in the presence of cAMP. E. coli catabolite activator protein
   1395..1487    -  CDS            lacI (fragment): lac repressor; lacI; The lac repressor binds to the lac operator to inhibit transcription in E. coli. This inhibition can be relieved by adding lactose or isopropyl-β-D-thiogalactopyranoside (IPTG).
   1670..2258    -  rep_origin     ori: high-copy-number ColE1/pMB1/pBR322/pUC origin of replication
   2429..3289    -  CDS            AmpR: β-lactamase; bla; confers resistance to ampicillin, carbenicillin, and related antibiotics
   3290..3394    -  promoter       AmpR promoter: bla
   3447..3875    -  rep_origin     f1 ori (sequence partly withheld): f1 bacteriophage origin of replication; arrow indicates direction of (+) strand synthesis
   3880..4037    -  CDS            lacZα (fragment): LacZα fragment of β-galactosidase; lacZ fragment
   4040..4058    +  promoter       T7 promoter: promoter for bacteriophage T7 RNA polymerase
   4110..4696    +  LTR            5' LTR: long terminal repeat from Moloney murine sarcoma virus
   4760..5101    +  misc_feature   MESV Ψ: packaging signal of murine embryonic stem cell virus
   5168..5584    +  CDS            gag (truncated): truncated Moloney murine leukemia virus (MMLV) gag gene lacking the start codon
   5586..5622    +  misc_feature   MCS (fragment): multiple cloning site
   5636..6355    +  CDS            EGFP: the original enhanced GFP (Yang et al., 1996) mammalian codon-optimized
   6361..6596    +  CDS            NeoR/KanR (fragment): aminoglycoside phosphotransferase confers resistance to neomycin, kanamycin, and G418 (Geneticin®)
   6655..6754    +  CDS            env (fragment): murine leukemia virus gPr80 envelope polyprotein precursor; env; proteolytically cleaved into gp70SU and p15TM subunits
