[The description below was written by a language model from this plasmid's Addgene catalogue record and pLannotate feature annotations shown in this document.]
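Description:
Banshee-ShCit-A is a gammaretroviral shRNA vector built on the Banshee-GFP backbone. It delivers a short hairpin RNA against murine Cit, which encodes Citron Rho-interacting kinase. In bacteria it is maintained as a high-copy plasmid through a ColE1/pUC-type origin with ampicillin resistance (AmpR/bla). The plasmid portion also carries pBluescript-derived remnants: an f1 origin, lacZα and lac regulatory fragments, and T3 and T7 promoters.

The viral portion runs from a Moloney murine sarcoma virus 5' LTR through the MESV Ψ packaging signal and a truncated, start-codon-less gag segment that aids encapsidation. These are followed by a short cloning-site fragment and an EGFP coding sequence. No separate internal promoter is annotated upstream of EGFP, so it is presumably expressed from the LTR-driven transcript; it serves as the only marker for identifying or sorting transduced mammalian cells. Only fragments of NeoR/KanR and env follow EGFP, so no drug selection in mammalian cells is indicated. The human H1 RNA polymerase III promoter sits just upstream of the annotated Moloney murine leukemia virus 3' LTR. The record notes that it was inserted permanently ahead of the hairpin cloning sites, and the hairpin itself can be excised as a BglII–HindIII fragment. The hairpin is not annotated as a feature, but the gap between the H1 promoter and the LTR annotation is consistent with its position.

Packaged into retroviral particles using gag, pol and env functions supplied in trans, the construct allows stable Cit knockdown in mouse cells with GFP tracking. The associated publication concerns nuclear condensation and enucleation of terminally differentiated erythroblasts. The "A" suffix suggests it is one of several hairpins designed against this target.
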