Addgene plasmid #85216: Banshee-ShCit-A
Purpose: Short hairpin RNAs were designed to target murine Cit (encoding Citron Rho-interacting kinase) and were subcloned into the Banshee-GFP vector for expression under control of the H1 promoter.
Depositing lab: Alex Minella. Depositing organization: Versiti Blood Health, Inc. Publication: E2F-2 promotes nuclear condensation and enucleation of terminally differentiated erythroblasts. Swartz KL, Wood SN, Murthy T, Ramirez O, Qin G, Pillai MM, Rao S, Minella AC. Mol Cell Biol. 2016 Oct 17. pii: MCB.00274-16. 10.1128/MCB.00274-16 PubMed 27795297.
Backbone
  Vector backbone: Banshee-GFP
  Backbone size w/o insert (bp): 6530
  Modifications to backbone: H1 promoter to drive hairpin expression was inserted upstream of hairpin cloning sites and cannot be removed. Hairpin can be excised with Bgl2 and Hind3 digest.
  Vector type: Mammalian Expression, Retroviral
  Selectable markers: GFP
Growth in bacteria
  Bacterial resistance: Ampicillin, 100 μg/mL
  Growth temperature: 37°C
  Growth strain: NEB Stable
  Copy number: High Copy
Gene/Insert
  Gene/Insert name: shCit-A
  gRNA/shRNA sequence: GACGACATGCACCATGCTGTTCAAGAGACAGCATGGTGCATGTCGTCTTTTT
  Species: M. musculus (mouse)
  Promoter: H1
  Cloning method: Restriction Enzyme; 5′ cloning site Bgl2 (not destroyed); 3′ cloning site Hind3 (unknown if destroyed)
  Sequencing primers: 5′ gaacgctgacgtcatcaa
Terms and licenses: Academic/Nonprofit Terms; Industry Terms: Not Available to Industry
How to cite: Banshee-ShCit-A was a gift from Alex Minella (Addgene plasmid # 85216 ; http://n2t.net/addgene:85216 ; RRID:Addgene_85216)
