>Addgene plasmid #85216 | Banshee-ShCit-A | depositor partial sequence | sequence record 165762 | hairpin sequence
GACGACATGCACCATGCTGTTCAAGAGACAGCATGGTGCATGTCGTCTTTTT
